Addgene plasmid #62973: pcDNA3.1 HA-rnSOX9 ΔC (1-381)
Purpose: Expresses HA-tagged rat SOX9 residues 1-383
Depositing lab: Michael Ruppert. Depositing organization: West Virginia University and School of Medicine. Publication: SOX9 inhibits beta-TrCP-mediated protein degradation to promote nuclear GLI1 expression and cancer stem cell properties. Deng W, Vanderbilt DB, Lin CC, Martin KH, Brundage KM, Ruppert JM. J Cell Sci. 2015 Jan 27. pii: jcs.162164. 10.1242/jcs.162164 PubMed 25632159.
Backbone
  Vector backbone: pcDNA3.1
  Backbone size w/o insert (bp): 5428
  Vector type: Mammalian Expression
  Selectable markers: Neomycin (select with G418)
Growth in bacteria
  Bacterial resistance: Ampicillin, 100 μg/mL
  Growth temperature: 37°C
  Growth strain: XL1 Blue
  Copy number: High Copy
Gene/Insert
  Gene/Insert name: SOX9
  Species: R. norvegicus (rat)
  Mutation: codes for residues 1-381
  Entrez Gene: Sox9 (a.k.a. SRY)
  Tag / fusion protein: HA (N terminal on insert)
  Cloning method: Restriction Enzyme; 5′ cloning site HindIII (unknown if destroyed); 3′ cloning site BamHI (unknown if destroyed)
  Sequencing primers: 5′ T7
Terms and licenses: Academic/Nonprofit Terms; Industry Terms: Not Available to Industry
How to cite: pcDNA3.1 HA-rnSOX9 ΔC (1-381) was a gift from Michael Ruppert (Addgene plasmid # 62973 ; http://n2t.net/addgene:62973 ; RRID:Addgene_62973)
