[The description below was written by a language model from this plasmid's Addgene catalogue record.]
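Description:
pcDNA3.1 HA-rnSOX9 ΔC (1-381) is a mammalian expression plasmid built on the pcDNA3.1 backbone (about 5.4 kb without the insert). It carries a C-terminally truncated rat (R. norvegicus) SOX9 coding sequence with an N-terminal HA epitope tag. It is propagated in E. coli as a high-copy plasmid under ampicillin selection. It also carries a neomycin resistance marker, so transfected mammalian cells can be selected with G418 if stable expression is wanted. The insert was placed between the HindIII and BamHI sites of the polylinker, although the record does not say whether those sites survived cloning. The record does not name the promoter. pcDNA3.1 vectors normally drive inserts from the CMV immediate-early promoter, with a T7 promoter just upstream of the polylinker, and the listing of T7 as the 5′ sequencing primer is consistent with that layout. No feature table was supplied, so these backbone elements cannot be confirmed directly.

The insert encodes only the N-terminal portion of SOX9, and the ΔC designation indicates removal of the C-terminal end of the protein. The record is slightly inconsistent about the boundary: the plasmid name and mutation field give residues 1-381, while the purpose statement says 1-383. The HA tag allows the truncated protein to be detected or immunoprecipitated with anti-HA antibodies. The associated publication concerns SOX9 inhibition of beta-TrCP-mediated protein degradation and its effect on nuclear GLI1 and cancer stem cell properties. In that context, this construct most plausibly serves as a deletion mutant for mapping which regions of SOX9 are needed for those activities, though the record does not describe its specific experimental role.
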