>Addgene plasmid #62973 | pcDNA3.1 HA-rnSOX9 ΔC (1-381) | addgene partial sequence | sequence record 108195 | T7 5'-TAATACGACTCACTATAGGG-3'
AGCTTGGTACCATGTACCCATACGATGTTCCGGATTACGCTAATCTCCTGGACCCCTTCATGAAGATGAC
CGACGAGCAGGAGAAGGGCTTGTCTGGCGCCCCCAGCCCCACCATGTCGGAGGACTCGGCTGGTTCGCCC
TGCCCCTCGGGCTCAGGCTCCGACACGGAGAACACACGGCCCCAGGAGAACACGTTCCCCAAGGGCGAGC
CGGATCTGAAGAAGGAGAGCGAGGAAGATAAATTCCCAGTGTGCATCCGCGAGGCGGTCAGCCAGGTGCT
GAAGGGCTACGACTGGACCCTGGTGCCCATGCCGGTGCGCGTCAACGGCTCCAGCAAGAACAAGCCACAC
GTCAAGCGGCCCATGAACGCCTTCATGGTGTGGGCGCAGGCTGCGCGCAGGAAGCTGGCAGACCAGTACC
CGCATCTGCACAACGCGGAGCTCAGCAAGACTCTGGGCAAGCTCTGGAGACTGCTGAACGAGAGCGAGAA
GAGACCCTTCGTGGAGGAGGCGGAGCGGCTGCGCGTGCAGCACAAGAAAGACCACCCCGATTACAAGTAC
CAGCCCCGGCGGAGGAAGTCGGTGAAGAATGGGCAAGCAGAGGCCGAAGAGGCCACCGAACAGACTCACA
TCTCTCCTAACGCCATCTTCAAGGCGCTGCAAGCGGACTCCCCGCACTCCTCCTCGGGCATGAGTGAGGT
GCACTCCCCGGGCGAGCACTCCGGGCAATCTCAGGGTCCACCGACCCCACCCACCACTCCCAAAACAGAC
GTGCAAGCTGGGAAAGTTGATCTGAAACGAGAGGGGCGCCCTCTG
