>Addgene plasmid #62973 | pcDNA3.1 HA-rnSOX9 ΔC (1-381) | addgene partial sequence | sequence record 109762 | BGH-rev 5'-TAGAAGGCACAGTCGAGG-3'
ACTCGAGCGGCCGCCACTGTGCTGGATATCTGCAGAATTCCACCACACTGGACTAGTGGATCCTCAGGTG
AGCGTGTGCGCCTGCTGCTGCTGGGGTGCCTGCTGCGGCTGCGGGGGTGCTTGCTGCTGCGGAGGCGCCT
GTGGGGCTTGCGGAGCCTGTGGGGGCTGCTGTGGAGGAGGGGGCGGCGCCTGTTGCTTTGACATCCACAC
GTGGCCCGCGGTCGCTGGAGTGGGTGCGGTGCTGCTGATGCCGTAGCTGCCAGTGTAGGAGACCTGGCCG
TGGGTGGCCGGCACCCCTGGGTGGCCGTTGGGCGGCAGGTATTGGTCAAACTCATTGACGTCGAAGGTCT
CGATGTTGGAGATGACGTCGCTGCTCAGCTCACCGATGTCCACGTCGCGGAAGTCGATGGGGGGCTGTCT
GCCACCCTCTGCCAGAGGGCGCCCCTCTCGTTTCAGATCAACTTTCCCAGCTTGCACGTCTGTTTTGGGA
GTGGTGGGTGGGGTCGGTGGACCCTGAGATTGCCCGGAGTGCTCGCCCGGGGAGTGCACCTCACTCATGC
CCGAGGAGGAGTGCGGGGAGTCCGCTTGCAGCGCCTTGAAGATGGCGTTAGGAGAGATGTGAGTCTGTTC
GGTGGCCTCTTCGGCCTCTGCTTGCCCATTCTTCACCGACTTCCTCCGCCGGGGCTGGTACTTGTAATCG
GGGTGGTCTTTCTTGTGCTGCACGCGCAGCCGCTCCGCCTCCTCCACGAAGGGTCTCTTCTCGCTCTCGT
TCAGCAGTCTCCAGAGCTTGCCCAGA
